Addgene plasmid #222544: pPB-cT3G-cERP2-RBM46
Purpose: PiggyBac transposon plasmid for doxycycline inducible expression of RBM46
Depositing lab: George Church. Depositing organization: Harvard Medical School. Publication: Induction of Meiosis from Human Pluripotent Stem Cells. Pierson Smela M, Adams J, Ma C, Breimann L, Widocki U, Shioda T, Church GM. bioRxiv 2024.05.31.596483 10.1101/2024.05.31.596483.
Backbone
  Vector backbone: pPB-cT3G-cERP2
  Vector type: Mammalian Expression
  Selectable markers: Puromycin
Growth in bacteria
  Bacterial resistance: Ampicillin, 100 μg/mL
  Growth temperature: 37°C
  Growth strain: DH5alpha
  Copy number: High Copy
Gene/Insert
  Gene/Insert name: RBM46
  Species: H. sapiens (human)
  Entrez Gene: RBM46 (a.k.a. CT68)
  Cloning method: Gateway Cloning
Terms and licenses: Academic/Nonprofit Terms; Industry Terms: Not Available to Industry
Depositor comments: Please visit https://doi.org/10.1101/2024.05.31.596483 for bioRxiv preprint.
How to cite: pPB-cT3G-cERP2-RBM46 was a gift from George Church (Addgene plasmid # 222544 ; http://n2t.net/addgene:222544 ; RRID:Addgene_222544)
