[The description below was written by a language model from this plasmid's Addgene catalogue record and pLannotate feature annotations shown in this document.]
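Description:
pPB-cT3G-cERP2-RBM46 is a mammalian expression plasmid built on the pPB-cT3G-cERP2 backbone and designed as a PiggyBac transposon for doxycycline-inducible expression of human RBM46 (also known as CT68). In bacteria it is maintained at high copy from a ColE1/pUC-type origin and selected with ampicillin through the bla gene. Puromycin is the selectable marker in mammalian cells. The automated feature table does not annotate the PiggyBac terminal repeats, so their positions cannot be given from the record, but the catalogue describes the plasmid as a transposon intended for genomic integration, which would require a PiggyBac transposase supplied separately.

The payload consists of two divergently oriented units. In one, a third-generation Tet-responsive promoter (TRE3G-type tet operator repeats with a minimal promoter) drives the RBM46 coding sequence, which was inserted by Gateway cloning and is flanked by attB1 and attB2 sites, followed by an SV40 polyadenylation signal. A short 3xHA fragment is annotated just after attB2, but the record does not say whether it is fused in frame to the protein. On the opposite strand, a CMV enhancer joined to the EF-1α core promoter drives a reverse tetracycline transactivator (annotated as rtTA3 with VP16-derived activation repeats), followed by the puromycin N-acetyltransferase gene and another SV40 poly(A) signal. The element linking these two coding sequences is not annotated. A single integrated cassette therefore supplies the transactivator, the selection marker and the inducible gene. Small hits such as SNR52 promoter, gRNA scaffold, lacI and rop fragments are probably incidental matches or backbone remnants. The associated work concerns inducing meiosis from human pluripotent stem cells.
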