Features (pLannotate 1.2.2; 27 found; start..end, strand, type, name):
      8..256     +  promoter       TRE3GV promoter (fragment): 3rd-generation Tet-responsive promoter that can be activated by binding of Tet-On® 3G, optimized for retroviral and lentiviral vectors
    263..304     +  promoter       tight TRE promoter (fragment): Tet-responsive promoter PTight, consisting of seven tet operator sequences followed by the minimal CMV promoter
    368..385     +  protein_bind   attB1 (fragment): mutant version of attB; core recombination site for the Gateway® BP reaction BP Clonase™
    391..1989    +  CDS            RBM46: RBM46_HUMAN - Experimental evidence at protein level: Swiss-Prot protein existence level 1. From Homo sapiens (Human).
   1992..2015    -  protein_bind   attB2: mutant version of attB; recombination site for the Gateway® BP reaction BP Clonase™
   2017..2045    +  CDS            3xHA (fragment): three tandem HA epitope tags
   2083..2105    +  promoter       SNR52 promoter (fragment): promoter for the S. cerevisiae small nucleolar RNA gene SNR52
   2126..2149    +  misc_RNA       gRNA scaffold (fragment): guide RNA scaffold for the Streptococcus pyogenes CRISPR/Cas9 system
   2210..2344    -  polyA_signal   SV40 poly(A) signal: SV40 polyadenylation signal
   2657..2814    +  CDS            lacZα (fragment): LacZα fragment of β-galactosidase; lacZ fragment
   2820..2919    -  misc_feature   bom (fragment): basis of mobility region from pBR322
   3023..3058    -  CDS            rop (fragment): Rop protein, which maintains plasmids at low copy number; rop
   3154..3258    +  promoter       AmpR promoter: bla
   3259..4119    +  CDS            AmpR: β-lactamase; bla; confers resistance to ampicillin, carbenicillin, and related antibiotics
   4290..4878    +  rep_origin     ori: high-copy-number ColE1/pMB1/pBR322/pUC origin of replication
   5061..5153    +  CDS            lacI (fragment): lac repressor; lacI; The lac repressor binds to the lac operator to inhibit transcription in E. coli. This inhibition can be relieved by adding lactose or isopropyl-β-D-thiogalactopyranoside (IPTG).
   5159..5242    +  CDS            lacI (fragment): lac repressor; lacI; The lac repressor binds to the lac operator to inhibit transcription in E. coli. This inhibition can be relieved by adding lactose or isopropyl-β-D-thiogalactopyranoside (IPTG).
   5255..5276    +  protein_bind   CAP binding site: CAP binding activates transcription in the presence of cAMP. E. coli catabolite activator protein
   5291..5321    +  promoter       lac promoter: promoter for the E. coli lac operon
   5329..5345    +  protein_bind   lac operator: The lac repressor binds to the lac operator to inhibit transcription in E. coli. This inhibition can be relieved by adding lactose or isopropyl-β-D-thiogalactopyranoside (IPTG). lac repressor encoded by lacI
   5633..5714    -  polyA_signal   SV40 poly(A) signal: SV40 polyadenylation signal
   5737..5820    -  CDS            large T antigen (fragment): large T antigen from SV40 (simian virus 40)
   5834..6430    -  CDS            pac: PUAC_STRAD - Protein predicted: Swiss-Prot protein existence level 4. Detoxification of puromycin. From Streptomyces alboniger.
   6503..6613    -  CDS            VP48: 3 tandem repeats of the minimal activation domain of herpes simplex virus VP16 (Cheng et al., 2013)
   6543..7240    -  CDS            rtTA3 (fragment): reverse tetracycline transactivator 3 activates expression from Tet-responsive promoters in the presence of doxycycline
   7293..7504    -  promoter       EF-1α core promoter: core promoter for human elongation factor EF-1α
   7505..7884    -  enhancer       CMV enhancer: human cytomegalovirus immediate early enhancer
>Addgene plasmid #222544 | pPB-cT3G-cERP2-RBM46 | addgene full sequence | sequence record 442407 | Addgene NGS Result
TCACCTCGAGTTTACTCCCTATCAGTGATAGAGAACGTATGAAGAGTTTACTCCCTATCAGTGATAGAGA
ACGTATGCAGACTTTACTCCCTATCAGTGATAGAGAACGTATAAGGAGTTTACTCCCTATCAGTGATAGA
GAACGTATGACCAGTTTACTCCCTATCAGTGATAGAGAACGTATCTACAGTTTACTCCCTATCAGTGATA
GAGAACGTATATCCAGTTTACTCCCTATCAGTGATAGAGAACGTATAAGCTTGCCTATATAAGCAGAGCT
CGTTTAGTGAACCGTCAGATCGCCTGGAGACGCCATCCACGCTGTTTTGACCTCCATAGAAGACACCGGG
ACCGATCCAGCCTACCACAAGTTTGTACAAAAAAGTTGGCATGAATGAAGAAAATATAGATGGAACAAAT
GGATGCAGTAAAGTTCGAACTGGTATTCAGAATGAAGCAGCATTACTTGCTTTGATGGAAAAGACTGGTT
ACAACATGGTTCAGGAAAATGGACAAAGGAAATTTGGCGGTCCTCCTCCAGGTTGGGAAGGTCCACCTCC
ACCTAGAGGCTGTGAAGTTTTTGTAGGAAAAATACCTCGTGATATGTATGAAGATGAGTTAGTTCCTGTA
TTTGAAAGAGCTGGGAAGATATATGAATTTCGACTTATGATGGAATTTAGTGGTGAAAATCGAGGTTATG
CTTTTGTGATGTACACTACAAAAGAAGAAGCCCAATTAGCCATCAGAATTCTTAATAATTATGAAATTCG
ACCAGGGAAGTTTATTGGTGTGTGTGTAAGCCTGGATAATTGTAGATTATTTATTGGAGCTATTCCCAAG
GAAAAGAAGAAAGAAGAAATTTTAGATGAAATGAAGAAAGTTACAGAAGGAGTTGTAGATGTCATTGTTT
ATCCAAGTGCAACTGATAAGACCAAAAATCGTGGTTTTGCATTTGTGGAATATGAATCTCACAGAGCTGC
TGCTATGGCAAGGAGGAAACTAATTCCAGGAACATTCCAACTATGGGGCCACACCATTCAGGTAGATTGG
GCTGACCCAGAGAAAGAGGTGGATGAGGAAACCATGCAGAGAGTTAAAGTTCTTTATGTAAGAAATTTAA
TGATCTCAACTACAGAGGAAACAATTAAAGCAGAATTCAATAAATTTAAGCCTGGTGCAGTTGAACGGGT
AAAGAAACTTAGAGATTATGCTTTTGTTCACTTTTTCAACCGAGAAGATGCAGTGGCTGCCATGTCTGTT
ATGAATGGAAAATGCATTGATGGAGCAAGTATTGAGGTAACACTAGCTAAACCAGTAAATAAAGAAAACA
CTTGGAGACAGCATCTTAATGGTCAGATTAGTCCAAATTCTGAAAATCTGATTGTGTTTGCTAACAAAGA
AGAGAGCCACCCAAAAACTCTAGGCAAGCTGCCAACTCTTCCTGCTCGTCTCAATGGTCAGCATAGCCCA
AGTCCGCCTGAAGTTGAAAGATGCACTTACCCTTTTTATCCTGGAACAAAGCTTACTCCAATTAGTATGT
ATTCTTTAAAATCCAATCATTTTAATTCTGCAGTAATGCATTTGGATTATTACTGCAACAAAAATAACTG
GGCACCACCAGAATATTATTTATATTCAACAACAAGTCAAGATGGGAAAGTACTCTTGGTGTATAAGATA
GTTATTCCTGCTATTGCAAATGGATCCCAGAGTTACTTCATGCCAGACAAACTCTGTACTACGTTAGAAG
ATGCAAAGGAACTGGCAGCCCAGTTTACATTACTTCATTTGGACTACAATTTCCATCGCAGCTCAATAAA
TAGTCTTTCCCCTGTTAGTGCTACCCTCTCTTCTGGGACTCCCAGCGTGCTTCCTTATACTTCAAGGCCT
TATTCTTATCCAGGCTATCCTTTGTCACCAACAATATCACTTGCTAATGGCAGCCATGTTGGACAGCGGC
TATGTATCTCCAATCAGGCCTCCTTCTTCTGCCCAACTTTCTTGTACAAAGTGGTATACCCATACGATGT
TCCAGATTACGCTTAGTAATGAGAAATACTCAGAAGATGTCACTCACCATAGTCCGCAGTGAAAGATAAA
TGATCTGACTAAGTATTCCATTAGCGTTTTAGAGCTAGAAATAGCAAGTAGGCCACTGAGCAAGAACTAT
GAATGAGATCTTTAGACATATTGCGGCCGCTTTCTCCGCGATCCAGACATGATAAGATACATTGATGAGT
TTGGACAAACCAAAACTAGAATGCAGTGAAAAAAATGCCTTATTTGTGAAATTTGTGATGCTATTGCCTT
ATTTGTAACCATTATAAGCTGCAATAAACAAGTTATCTATAACAAGAAAATATATATATAATAAGTTATC
ACGTAAGTAGAACATGAAATAACAATATAATTATCGTATGAGTTAAATCTTAAAAGTCACGTAAAAGATA
ATCATGCGTCATTTTGACTCACGCGGTCGTTATAGTTCAAAATCAGTGACACTTACCGCATTGACAAGCA
CGCCTCACGGGAGCTCCAAGCGGCGACTGAGATGTCCTAAATGCACAGCGACGGATTCGCGCTATTTAGA
AAGAGAGAGCAATATTTCAAGAATGCATGCGTCAATTTTACGCAGACTATCTTTCTAGGGTTAAGAATTC
ACTGGCCGTCGTTTTACAACGTCGTGACTGGGAAAACCCTGGCGTTACCCAACTTAATCGCCTTGCAGCA
CATCCCCCTTTCGCCAGCTGGCGTAATAGCGAAGAGGCCCGCACCGATCGCCCTTCCCAACAGTTGCGCA
GCCTGAATGGCGAATGGCGCCTGATGCGGTATTTTCTCCTTACGCATCTGTGCGGTATTTCACACCGCAT
ATGGTGCACTCTCAGTACAATCTGCTCTGATGCCGCATAGTTAAGCCAGCCCCGACACCCGCCAACACCC
GCTGACGCGCCCTGACGGGCTTGTCTGCTCCCGGCATCCGCTTACAGACAAGCTGTGACCATGTCTCCGG
GAGCTGCATGTGTCAGAGGTTTTCACCGTCATCACCGAAACACGCGAGTTCGAAAGGGCCTCGTGATACG
CCTATTTTTATAGGTTAATGTCATGATAATAATGGTTTCTTAGACGTCAGGTGGCACTTTTCGGGGAAAT
GTGCGCGGAACCCCTATTTGTTTATTTTTCTAAATACATTCAAATATGTATCCGCTCATGAGACAATAAC
CCTGATAAATGCTTCAATAATATTGAAAAAGGAAGAGTATGAGTATTCAACATTTCCGTGTCGCCCTTAT
TCCCTTTTTTGCGGCATTTTGCCTTCCTGTTTTTGCTCACCCAGAAACGCTGGTGAAAGTAAAAGATGCT
GAAGATCAGTTGGGTGCACGAGTGGGTTACATCGAACTGGATCTCAACAGCGGTAAGATCCTTGAGAGTT
TTCGCCCCGAAGAACGTTTTCCAATGATGAGCACTTTTAAAGTTCTGCTATGTGGCGCGGTATTATCCCG
TATTGACGCCGGGCAAGAGCAACTCGGTCGCCGCATACACTATTCTCAGAATGACTTGGTTGAGTACTCA
CCAGTCACAGAAAAGCATCTTACGGATGGCATGACAGTAAGAGAATTATGCAGTGCTGCCATAACCATGA
GTGATAACACTGCGGCCAACTTACTTCTGACAACGATCGGAGGACCGAAGGAGCTAACCGCTTTTTTGCA
CAACATGGGGGATCATGTAACTCGCCTTGATCGTTGGGAACCGGAGCTGAATGAAGCCATACCAAACGAC
GAGCGTGACACCACGATGCCTGTAGCAATGGCAACAACGTTGCGCAAACTATTAACTGGCGAACTACTTA
CTCTAGCTTCCCGGCAACAATTAATAGACTGGATGGAGGCGGATAAAGTTGCAGGACCACTTCTGCGCTC
GGCCCTTCCGGCTGGCTGGTTTATTGCTGATAAATCTGGAGCCGGTGAGCGTGGTTCACGCGGTATCATT
GCAGCACTGGGGCCAGATGGTAAGCCCTCCCGTATCGTAGTTATCTACACGACGGGGAGTCAGGCAACTA
TGGATGAACGAAATAGACAGATCGCTGAGATAGGTGCCTCACTGATTAAGCATTGGTAACTGTCAGACCA
AGTTTACTCATATATACTTTAGATTGATTTAAAACTTCATTTTTAATTTAAAAGGATCTAGGTGAAGATC
CTTTTTGATAATCTCATGACCAAAATCCCTTAACGTGAGTTTTCGTTCCACTGAGCGTCAGACCCCGTAG
AAAAGATCAAAGGATCTTCTTGAGATCCTTTTTTTCTGCGCGTAATCTGCTGCTTGCAAACAAAAAAACC
ACCGCTACCAGCGGTGGTTTGTTTGCCGGATCAAGAGCTACCAACTCTTTTTCCGAAGGTAACTGGCTTC
AGCAGAGCGCAGATACCAAATACTGTTCTTCTAGTGTAGCCGTAGTTAGGCCACCACTTCAAGAACTCTG
TAGCACCGCCTACATACCTCGCTCTGCTAATCCTGTTACCAGTGGCTGCTGCCAGTGGCGATAAGTCGTG
TCTTACCGGGTTGGACTCAAGACGATAGTTACCGGATAAGGCGCAGCGGTCGGGCTGAACGGGGGGTTCG
TGCACACAGCCCAGCTTGGAGCGAACGACCTACACCGAACTGAGATACCTACAGCGTGAGCTATGAGAAA
GCGCCACGCTTCCCGAAGGGAGAAAGGCGGACAGGTATCCGGTAAGCGGCAGGGTCGGAACAGGAGAGCG
CACGAGGGAGCTTCCAGGGGGAAACGCCTGGTATCTTTATAGTCCTGTCGGGTTTCGCCACCTCTGACTT
GAGCGTCGATTTTTGTGATGCTCGTCAGGGGGGCGGAGCCTATGGAAAAACGCCAGCAACGCGGCCTTTT
TACGGTTCCTGGCCTTTTGCTGGCCTTTTGCTCACATGTTCTTTCCTGCGTTATCCCCTGATTCTGTGGA
TAACCGTATTACCGCCTTTGAGTGAGCTGATACCGCTCGCCGCAGCCGAACGACCGAGCGCAGCGAGTCA
GTGAGCGAGGAAGCGGATGAGCGCCCAATACGCAAACCGCCTCTCACCGCGCGTTGGCCGATTCATTAAT
GCAGCTGGCACGACAGGTTTCCCGACTGGAAAGCGGGCAGTGAGCGCAACGCAAACCGCCTCTCCCCGCG
CGTTGGCCGATTCATTAATGCAGCTGGCACGACAGGTTTCCCGACTGGAAAGCGGGCAGTGAGCGCAACG
CAATTAATGTGAGTTAGCTCACTCATTAGGCACCCCAGGCTTTACACTTTATGCTTCCGGCTCGTATGTT
GTGTGGAATTGTGAGCGGATAACAATTTCACACAGGAAACAGCTATGACCATGATTACGCCAAGGTCGAC
TTAACCCTAGAAAGATAATCATATTGTGACGTACGTTAAAGATAATCATGCGTAAAATTGACGCATGTGT
TTTATCGGTCTGTATATCGAGGTTTATTTATTAATTTGAATAGATATTAAGTTTTATTATATTTACACTT
ACATACTAATAATAAATTCAACAAACAATTTATTTATGTTTATTTATTTATTAAAAAAAAACAAAAACTC
AAAATTTCTTCTATAAAGTAACAAAACTTTTAGCAGTGAAAAAAATGCTTTATTTGTGAAATTTGTGATG
CTATTGCTTTATTTGTAACCATTATAAGCTGCAATAAACAAGTTAACAACAACAATTGCATTCATTTTAT
GTTTCAGGTTCAGGGGGAGGTGTGGGAGGTTTTTTAAAGCAAGTAAAACCTCTACAAATGTGGTATGGCT
GATTATGATCCTCTGGAGATTCATGCGCCAGGTTTTCTGGTCATGCACCACGTTCGTGGGCCCTCAGGAA
CCTCCACGTCAGCGGTAACTGTGAAGCCCAGTCGCTCGTAAAAAGGAAGATTCCGGGGAGCACTGGTTTC
GAGGAACGCCGGCACGCCAGCCCGTTCCGCGGCCTCAACACCAGGAAGAACGACAGCGCTTCCCAAACCT
TTACCTTGGTGATCTGGGCTGACACCGACAGTGGCAAGAAACCACGCAGGCTCCTTTGGTCTATGAGGAG
CCAGCAAGCCCTCCATTTGCTGTTGTGCCGCCAACCTACTCCCTGACAGCTCGGCCATCCGCGGACCTAT
TTCCGCGAACACTGCGCCGGCTTCGACGCTTTCCGGAGTAGTCCAGACCGCAACTGCGGCACCATCGTCC
GCAACCCAAACTTTACCAATGTCCAGACCCACGCGCGTAAGAAACAGCTCTTGCAACTCAGTTACCCTCT
CTATGTGTCTGTCCGGATCTACGGTATGGCGGGTCGCTGGATAATCTGCAAATGCTGCGGCAAGTGTTCG
GACAGCCCGTGGTACATCGTCACGGGTAGCGAGCCTAACAGTGGGCTTATATTCCGTCATGGGGCCGGGG
TTCTCCTCCACGTCGCCGGCCTGCTTCAGCAGGCTGAAGTTGGTGGCGCCGCTGCCCCCGGGGAGCATGT
CAAGGTCAAAATCGTCAAGAGCGTCAGCAGGCAGCATATCAAGGTCAAAGTCGTCAAGGGCATCGGCTGG
GAGCATGTCTAAGTCAAAATCGTCAAGGGCGTCGGTCGGCCCGCCGCTTTCGCACTTTAGCTGTTTCTCC
AGGCCACATATGATTAGTTCCAGGCCGAAAAGGAAGGCAGGTTCGGCTCCCTGCCGGTCGAACAGCTCAA
TTGCTTGTTTCAGAAGTGGGGGCATAGAATCGGTGGTAGGTGTCTCTCTTTCCTCTTTTGCTACTTGATG
CTCCTGTTCCTCCAATACGCAGCCCAGTGTAAAGTGGCCCACGGCGGACAGAGCGTACAGTGCGTTCTCC
AGGGAGAAGCCTTGCTGACACAGGAACGCGAGCTGATTTTCCAGGGTTTCGTACTGTTTCTCTGTTGGGC
GGGTGCCGAGATGCACTTTAGCCCCGTCACGATGTGAGAGGAGAGCACAGCGGTATGACTTGGCGTTGTT
CCGCAGAAAGTCTTGCCATGACTCGCCTTCCAGGGGGCAGGAGTGGGTATGATGCCTGTCCAGCATCTCG
ATTGGCAGGGCATCGAGCAGGGCCCGCTTGTTCTTCACGTGCCAGTACAGGGTAGGCTGCTCAACTCCCA
GCTTTTGAGCGAGTTTCCTTGTCGTCAGGCCTTCGATACCGACTCCATTGAGTAATTCCAGAGCAGAGTT
TATGACTTTGCTCTTGTCCAGTCTAGACATCTTATCGTCATCGTCTTTGTAATCCATGGTGGCGGATCCC
GCGTCACGACACCTGTGTTCTGGCGGCAAACCCGTTGCGAAAAAGAACGTTCACGGCGACTACTGCACTT
ATATACGGTTCTCCCCCACCCTCGGGAAAAAGGCGGAGCCAGTACACGACATCACTTTCCCAGTTTACCC
CGCGCCACCTTCTCTAGGCACCGGTTCAATTGCCGACCCCTCCCCCCAACTTCTCGGGCACTGTGGGCCA
TGTGCGCTCTGCCCCATGGTAATAGCCATGACTAATACGTAGATGTACTGCCAAGTAGGAAAGTGCCATA
AGGTCATGTACTGGGCATAATGCCAGGCGGGCCATTTACCGTCATTGACGTCAATAGGGGGCGTACTTGG
CATATGATACACTTGATGTACTGCCAAGTGGGCAGTTTACCGTAAATACTCCACCCATTGACGTCAATGG
AAAGTGCCTATTGGCGTTACTATGGGAACATACGTCATTATTGACGTCAATGGGCGGGGGTCGTTGGGCG
GTCAGCCAGGCGGGCCATTTACCGTAAGTTATGTAACGCGGAACTCCATATATGGGCTATGAACTAATGA
CCCCGTAATTGATTACTATTAATAACTAGTCAATAATCAATGTCATAAGCTCTAATCGCATAATCGAGCT
AAGAGCGATTAATATGCTTAGCTAGCTTAGCTAAGCTAGATTTCTCTATTCTCCCACAATATATAGCAGC
TATTAGCTTAGCAGTCCGAATACGATCGTCCACGATCCATAAGCGTAACACATTTGAGTAGCGACTGACG
GGCACCGGAGCCACTCGAGTGGAATTA
